>Addgene plasmid #72427 | pJK215 | depositor full sequence | sequence record 137744 | pJK215 sequence 11587 bps
CCCCGGTACCCATAACTTCGTATAGCATACATTATACGAAGTTATGCGGCCAATTAACCCTCACTAAAGG
GAGCGGCCGCGGATCATTAAACCGAATGTTCAGCCGGGCTTCGGCCCGTGCGGGAATAACATTGGTCGCC
CCATTGCCTACATCCACACTGGTAACCTGAAGGCTGGAGGGTTCAAAATACTCGGTACCGTTATCCAGCG
GTGTGGCGCGCAACGCTTCCAGCACCGCCAGCAGGCGATGCACCGGGTTATCTGCCCGGTGGGGATAGGC
CACATGGCCCTGCGTACCTTCCACCACAATATGCGCGTTCAAGCTGCCACGGCGGCCAACCTTCACCATC
TCGCCCAACACCTTGGGGTTGGTGGGTTCACCTACCAGACAGTAATCCGGGATCTGATTGTGCTGCGCCA
TCCATTCCAGCACCTTTACCGTGCCATAGGTGGCGGGGCCTTCTTCATCCCCGGTGATCAGAAAACTGAT
GGAGCCTTTGCCCGGCCCAGCCGCCACATGCCGCGCTACGGCAGATACAAAAGCCGCAATACCGCCCTTC
ATGTCACACGCGCCACGGCCATACAGCACGCCATCTACAATATCCGCCGCATAAGGGGGGTGAGACCAAT
CGGCCTCGTTCCCCGGCGGCACCACATCGGTATGGCCCGCGTAGCAGATATGGGGACTGCCCGTGCCCAG
ACGAGCAAAGAAATTGGGCGTACGCTCCGCACCCTCACCAAACGGAAGATGCGTGACCTCAAACCCCAGA
CGCTCCAGCATGGCTGCAAGCAGATGCTGTGATGCGCCGGGATCTGGCGAGACAGAAGGCAGACGGATAA
GCGCCTGCGCCACTCCAACCGGATCTGTCAGTGCCAGATTGGCCGGAATATTCACCTGCGCTGCGTCCGC
CATGCTTTTCTGCCTCTTTTTTGCTTTTAGTCTGCCTGATCAGTCACGCAGCAGATCGTTAATGGAAGTT
TTGGAACGTGTGCGTTCGTCCACCCGCTTCACAATTACGGCGCAAGCCAGAGCAGGATTGGGGCGACCAT
CTGGGCCAACCGGCTTGGAAGACGGCATGGTGCCCGGCACAACAACGGAATAAGCCGGAACGCGGCCCAT
ATAAATTTCACCCGTTGCACGGTCCACAATCTTGGTGGAAGCGCCAAGGAACACACCCATGGACAGCACG
GAGCCACGTTCCACAATCACGCCTTCTGCCACTTCGGAACGTGCGCCGATGAAGCAGTTGTCTTCAATAA
TCACCGGGGCAGCCTGCAGCGGTTCCAGAACACCACCAATGCCTGCGCCACCGCTGATATGGCAGTTCTT
GCCAATCTGGGCACAGCTGCCAACAGTGGCCCATGTGTCCACCATGGTGCCGCTATCTACGCGGGCGCCC
ACGTTTACAAAGCTGGGCATCAGCACAGCACCGGGGGCAATAAAGGCGGAGCGGCGCACAACAGCGCCCG
GCACCACGCGGAAGCCAGCCTTATCAAAACGGGCCTGATCCCAGCCAGCAAACTTCAGCGGCACTTTGTC
ATAAGCCGGGGCACCGGCGGCGCCACCGGGAATGGCAACGCTATCGTTCAGACGGAAGGAAAGCAGAACA
GCTTTTTTAAGCCATTCATTCACCTGCCAGCCATCTTCCTTGGGTTCGGCCACACGCAGCGCGCCAGAAT
CAAGGGCTTCCAGAGCCGTTTCAATGGCTTTGCGGTCTTCCCCCGTTGTAGCGGAGGAAATCTGGTCCCG
CTTTTCCCACAGGGCTTCAATATGCGCGCGCAAGGTTTCGTTGGTCATAACACACCGTCAGACAGGATGG
ACAAACACCGGGCCTGCACCACAGCCCCGGCAGAAAAATACAGAGCGACCATGCGGACACACACGCGGCG
TGTCAACGCATGGCACCCCGGAAAATGGCAGGCAACCGCGGCGTTATTCCGCCCGGATCATGGTGCCGGA
GCCAGATGCCGTAAACAGTTCCAGCAAGCAGGCATGGGGCATACGGCCATCAATAATCACGGCTGCACGC
GCACCGGCCTGCACGGCCTGAATGCAGGTTTCCACCTTGGGGATCATACCGCCGGTAATTACACCATCCT
CAATAGCCTGCATGGCCTGCGCGGCTGTGAGTTCAGGTATCAGCTTGCCATCGGCATCCAGCACACCGGG
CACGTCTGTCAGCATCAGCAGGCGTGTGGCATGCACCGCACCGGCTACAGCACCGGCAGCCGTATCAGCA
TTGATGTTGTAGGTGGCGCCATCTTCCCCAAAGCCTACTGGTGCAATAACCGGAATAAGGCCGGAACCGG
AGAGCGCATAAATCACGCGCGGGTCCACCTTTACGGGTTCGCCCACAAAGCCCAGATCCAGCACGCGCTC
AATCTGGCTTTCCGTATCCCGCACCGTGCGTTGCAGCTTGCGGGCGGTAATCATTTTACCGTCCTTGCCG
GAAATACCAACGGCCAGCGCACCTTCACGGCTGATAAGCTCCGCCACTTCCTTGTTCACGGAACCAGCCA
GAACCATCTCGATAACATCTACCATATTGGCGTCTGTTACACGCAGGCCATCCACAAAGGTGGAGGGAAT
TTCCAGCCGCTTGAGCATCTGGTTAATCTGCGGGCCGCCGCCATGCACCACAACCGGGTTGATACCCACC
AGCTTGAGCAGCGCAATATCCCGCCCAAAGGTTTTGGCCAGATCTGCATTGCCCATGGCGTGGCCACCAT
ACTTGACCACAATGGTATCCCCCGCATAGCGGCGCAGATACGGCAGGGCTCCGGCCAGAATGGCGGCTTC
CTGCGCCGCATCATGATGGGAATGGGAAAAAGGAACCCGTGGTTCTGTCATGCTCTGCACTTCCTGCTTG
TCATCAATCAGATCATGGCGCCTTGGGCAGGGCAAATTCTGCCAGTTCCGCCCGCAAGCCCTCAATACCT
TCACCTGTCTGGCTGCTTGTTAAGGACAGGTAGGGAAAAGCCGCAGGGTGGCGGCGAATTTCCGCTTCAA
CTTCTGCCTGCTTGCGTGCCAGCGGGCCGGGTTTAACGCTATCGCATTTGGTCAGCACCACCTGAAAGCT
GACGGCTGCCTTATCCAGCAGGTCCATCACTTCCAGATCATGCGTCTTCATTTCCACCCGCGCATCAAGC
AGCAGCACAACACGCTGCAAGCTTGGCCGACCGCGCAGGTAATCAAACATCATATCCTGCCAGTCTTCCT
TTACGGATTTGGCAGCCTTTGCGTAGCCATAACCCGGCATATCCACCAGCATCAGCCGGTCTGCCAGATT
GAAGAAGTTAAGCTGCTTGGTGCGCCCCGGCTCGGAAGAGGCCCGCGCCAGCGTTTTGCGACCCGTAAGC
GCGTTCACCAAGCTGGACTTGCCCACATTGGAGCGCCCGGCAAACGCAATTTCCGGCAGGGTTTGCGGCG
GCAGTTGCCCCAGCTTTTGCGCGCCAAACACAAATTCGCATGAACCCGCAAAAAGCCGCCGCCCCTCTTC
CAGGGCGGCGGCAATACGGGCTTCATCCTTTAGTTCTCGGAAAGAGGATGCGGCATCATCTGTCATTTGG
GCTTAACCAGTTGGGGTTTGGCATCTGCCGCTTTCAGGCGGGAGATAATGATAACCTGCTGCACAGCCGT
AAGGATGTTGCTCCAGCAGTAATAAATCACCAGCCCGACCGGCTGCCGCGCCATGAAGAATGTGAACAGC
AGCGGAATGAACATCATCACCTTTTGCTGTGATGGGTCCATGTTGGCAGAGCTGGAGCTGACCTTCTGCA
TCAGGAACAGCGTGGCCCCATACATGATCGGCCAAGCGCCCAGCGCCAGAAACGGCGTGATGTGCGTGGG
ATCAAACGGAATAAGACCAAACAGGTTGAACAGGTTGGTGGGGTCTGGCGCAGAAAGATCCTTCACCCAG
CCCACAAACGGCGCGTGCCGCATTTCGATGGTGACATACAGATCCTTATACAAGCACCAGAACACAGGCG
CCTGAATAAGCAGCGGCAGAAAGCCCCCGAACAGATTAACGTTTTCCTGCCGATACAGCGCCATAATCTG
CTGCTGCATGGCCATCGGGTCATCCTTCAGGCGGGAGCGGATCAGGTCCACCTGCGGCTTCAGGCGCGCT
GTTTTCCATGTCATACGCATCTGCTTGATGGTGAGCGGCAGGAAGGCCACCTTCACAATCACGGTGAACG
TAAGCAGAGCCAGACCAAAGCTGCCCAGATGTTCGTTCAGCCAGTCCAGCACAAAAAACACGGGACGGGT
AAGGAAGGAAAGCCAGCCAAAGTCCACTGCTTTCCAGAACATGGGCACGTGCAGGTCTTTTTCATACTGC
TCAAGCAGCCGCACTTCCTTGGCGCCCGCAAACACGTGGGCCTCGGTAGAGGCTGTCTGCCCCGCAGCCA
CCTGCACAGGTGCCGTAGCCGTAAAGCCAACCTGATACGTGCCTTGGGCCGCCTGAAAACCATAGGTGCC
AATCACGTTGGCGTTCTGGTCTGGCAGCACGGCCATCAGCCAGTATTTGTCTGTAATACCAGCCCAACCG
CCGGTGCCCTGATGGCTCCATGCAATGTTGTCTGGCGGTACGCCACCGGTGCGCACCGTTTTGTAGGAAC
CTTCGTTCAGGCGGCCATCAATCACCGAGATCGGGCCTTCATGCACCAGCATGCCACCGGTTTCTTCCGG
CGTGTAGCCACGGTTCACACGGTAGAAGGGATACAGCGCCACAGCCTGCCCGGTGCTGTTATGCACCTGC
TGGCTGATGGTGAACATGTAGTTCTGATCCACCGACAGGCGGATATCAAAGATCAGCCCCTGTCCGTTAT
CCCATGAAAGGGTGAGCGGGTGTTCGGCATCCATTTGGGTGCCAGAGGCTTTCCACAACGTGTTGGCATC
TGGCAGACGCACGGACACATCGGACGGTGCACGCCAGCCAAAATCCACATAATCTGCATGGGTGGACGCA
GAATTAAGAACACGCACATCCGGGCTGTCTGGCTTTACGGTTTCCCGATAATGCTTGAGCACCAGATCAT
CCAGCCGTGCGCCACGCAGGTTTAGCGTGCCCTGCACGGCAGGGGCGTTAATGGCCACACGGGTTTCGGG
GCCATCCTGCACGGGGGGCGTGGCTTGGGCCTGCGCGTTTTCAGCCGGGGCAGCAGCATCAGAAGATGCA
GGCGGCGCTACGGCATGCACGCCCGGCTGCGGCGGTGGCACAGGCTGGTGCTGCGGGAAAAAGTAATCAT
ACCCGATAAGTACCAGAGCTGACATCAATGTTGCCAGTATCAGACGTTTTGAATCCATAAGCTCCGGCCT
TGCGGCCCCCTGCACATATCAAATTGGAAAACTTAACACCCGTAAAAAACCCGGAGTCTTAAACGGCATA
CAGGTTCCAGCGCAGGACGCACACGCATGCAAGGCAGGATATTCAGGAATCCCGCTGGCACAACGCCAAT
GCTTTACGGAAATCAGCCACCAACGCCGCAAATGGGCGCTTTATGGTGGCGCTACGGCCTATAAGAACAA
GGTCCAGACCGTTTAGCGGCGTATCGGCTTCTACAATACGCACAACTTCGCGCAACCTGCGGCGCACGCG
GTTACGCACCACGGCATTGCCAACCTTTTTGGTAACCGTAAAGCCCACACGCGCGACATCCGTATCCGGA
CGCCGGAAAAGCTGCAAAACAAGCCCCGACACAGGCGCTTTACGCCCGCGAGAAGCCAGAAAGAGGAATT
GCTTCCTCTTTTTAAGCCGCTGAGATCTGGCAGACTCTGCCTCTGGCTGCTCCTGCGCTGCTGGCCCGTC
CATCAAGCCGGACTGCCGGGCAGTTCTTACGCGGAAAGGCGCTTACGGCCCTTGGAACGACGGTTAGCAA
TGATCTTGCGGCCACCAACGGTTGCCATACGCGCGCGGAACCCGTGACGACGCTTGCGAACCAGCCGGGA
CGGTTGATAAGTGCGCTTCATGGCGGCACTCCCTTACTATTTGAATACAGTTATCCGGTGGCCTGTAAAA
GACCACGCCTCTTGAAGCTGCGGCTTATAGAGTTCAGATAAGGAACCGTCAATCTATACGATAGAGTCGT
TACCGCAACCTTGGGGCAGAATCTGCCACAAGTGGGAGAAAAACATGAACGCCATGCTCTTTCCTGTCCG
TGCCGCAGCCGTTATTTTCTGCCTGCCTGTGGCGGGCGCTCTGCTGGCCGGGCTGCTGGGGCTGTCCTTC
CCCGCAGCATTGGGGCCTGTTGTATGTGCGGCAGGCTTGGGCGCATGGCTGGGCATAAAACTTCAGCCAC
ACGCGGCCCCTCCTGCCCCGGTTGCAGCACCTCAGCCCCCAGCTCCAGCAGTAGATTCCAAACTGCGGCA
TGATATTCGCGGCATTGTTTCCCCCGCCATGCTGGCAGCGGAACAGCTTGATGCATATTCCGACCCAGCC
GTGCAGAAAGCCGCCAAAACCATCAATGATTCACTAGACCGCCTTACAGCGCGGCTGAAGCAGCGCCCGC
AAGGCTGAACAGCGCTTTATTCAGCGCGTTCAATCAGCTCAACCTTGTAGCCATCGGGGTCTTCTACAAA
GGCAATCACGGTGGTGCCAAATTTTACCGGCCCAGCTTCCCGCGTTACCTTGCCACCACCGGCCCGCACA
CGTTCAACCATTTCCGCCACATTGGGCACACCCACGGCAAAATGGCCAAAGCCTGTGCCCAGCTCGTAGC
CATCATCCTTGCCCCAGTTATAGGTCAGCTCAATTTCTGCCTGTCCGGCCGCGTTATCTGCATAGCCTAT
AAACACCAGCGTATAACGCCCTTCCGGCACATCCTTCCGGCGGAGTTCGTGCATGCCCAGCAGTTTGTAA
AACGCCAGACTTTTTTCCAGATTACGCACCCGCACCATGGTATGCAGAAAACTTGCCATCTGTTTGCTCC
TTATCTTAAAGGCTCAGGCAGCCCTATGCCCTGTGTGGCATAATCATCCGGGTTAAAGGCCAAAAGAAAC
ACGCCCAACCTGTTTGCAGCCTCTATGCACCCTTGCGTATCTGTCAGCAGCGTATGGGCGGCCTCAAACG
CAATGCCACGTAAGCCTGCTGCATGGGCGTTCTGCACTGTTACAGGCCCTATTGTGGGCATATCCGCGCG
CTTTTCCTGCCCTGGCTTCAGCATTTTAACCAGAACACCGCCTTCTCCCGGCTGCCTGCATTCTCCGGCG
CGGGCCAGCATACGGTCTGTGCCTTCCATGGCTTCCACTGCCAGCACCACGCCATTCTGTACCACACAGC
CCTGCCCGATATCCAACCGCCCCAGCGCCTGCACCACGGTTATGCCGCGCTGAATATCGGCCTGCGCCTG
TGCATCTGGCTGCACACGCCCCAACACACCGGGCTGCGCCACAGCTTGTGTGAGAAACTCATGCGCCCCA
CGAATACGAAAGCCTTCTTCCCCCAGAATCCGCACAAGGGCCGCCAGCAGGCCATCATCCCCCGCAAACA
GGGCGCGGCCCAAACGGGCCAGAATACGCGCGCCCTCGGCATCCGGGCACAGATTACGCAAGGAGGGTCG
ACGGATAGGCCCGATAAGCACCAGATCCGTGCAGTTATGTTGCCGCAAAAGGGAGAGCATACGCCCGGCA
GCACCCAGCCGGACACATTCGTGCGGCCAAGGGCCAATCACTTCGGGTTCGGCAAAACCTTCAAACCCAA
GAATAAAAACAGGCCGCCCTGTTGCGGCGGCCGCTTCTGCCACCCTACCCGGCAGAGGGCCACCACCTGC
AAGAATGCCAACGGCAGAGGCTGTGCTCACGCGCCCTCGGTTTCTGCGCGTTCCAGATCCTGCCGTGCCG
GGCGCACAAGACCACGCCGGCTGGGGGCATCTATAAACTCCAGAATCTCACGCACACGGGGGTTATCACC
AAATTCCGCACGCACACGTTCCAGCCGCACAGAAAACGGATCTTCCGTGCACCCATTCTTGGGGTAGAGT
GTCAGGAACGCCTTGCGCATGCGGTGAATTTCATCAGACTGCACGCCATTGCGGCGCAGCCAGATCCAAT
GCAGGCCAATCAGCCGCGCACGGTTGCCCAGCACACTACCATAAGGGATAACATCGGCTTCCACCCCAGC
CACACCGCCCACAAGAGCCGCATGCCCGATGCGGACAAACTGGTGGATGGCGGCAGAACCCATGATACGG
GCATCATCCTCAATGGTCACATGCCCGCCCATCACCACGTTATTTACGATAATAACGCGGTCACCCAGCA
CGCAATCATGCGCTACATGGGCGTTGGCCATAATCAGCACATTCTGGCCCACCCTTGTCAAGCCAGAACC
CGTGGCCGTGCCACGATGGATGGTAACGTGCTCACGCACCACCGTGCCCGCCCCGATCTCGCACCGGGTT
GGCTCACCTTTGTACTTCAGATCCTGCGGAGCCATGCCCACGGTGCAAAACGGAAAATAGCGCGACCCTG
CCCCCAGACGTGTGTGGCCATCAACCACCACGTGAGAGATCAGCTCCACTCCATCTTCAATCGTGACATC
AGGCCCGACAGAACACCAAGGGCCAATAACCACCCCCTGCCCAAGCCGCGCACCGGGAGCAACAAGAGCC
GTTGGGTGGACAACGGTTGATCTGGCTTCCTCTGCAGCGTGCACCAATTCAGTTCCTTATTTCCGTTCAC
CGTTGGCCGGGCAGATTTACCCTACCTTACCCTTTGCAAAACAATCTGGGCACTTTCGGGGCAAACCTGA
CTTGCCTTAACAGAATGATGTGAACAGGCCGGGTTCTCAACCCATAATCATGGCGCTGAATGTGGCTTCC
GCCACGACAGTGCCTTCCACACGGGCTTCACCGCGGAATTTCCACACATTGGAGCGGTGGCGTTCCTTGG
CAACATGAATACGCACCTGATCCCCCGGTTCTACCGGCCGGCGGAACTTGGCGCCTTCAATGGTCATGAA
ATAGACCAGCTTGCCCTCAAAATCCTTGCCCAGTGTCAGCACAACCAGCGTTGCGGCGGTTTGCGCCATG
GCTTCCACCAGCAACACGCCCGGCATAACAGGGCGGGCCGGAAAATGGCCCTGAAAGAATGGTTCATTGA
CCGAAACATTCTTGATACCTGTTGCCTCTTCTCCCAGGACGATATCTTCCATCCGGTCGATCAGAAGAAA
AGGATATCTGTGCGGAATCGCCTGCATGATACGGTTGACGTCAATTCTGTCGATCGTCTGAGCGTCCTGC
TGCGATTCTTGTTTCGTCTCCACGTCCCCGAAACCACCCTTTGCGCCGGTGTCTGGCACCGACCTTAGTT
TAACCCTTGTCCGAACCGTTTTTGGCCGATCCAGACGCTTTTTTTGCCAGCTTGCGCAATACCGCCACGT
TCCGGAAAAATTCCCTGAACGGCATAGCCGGGCTGCCAATCACATCCGCGCCGCCTTCTATATCCGACAT
CACGCCACATTGCGCGCCAATACGCGCCTTTGCACCAATGCGGATATGCCCGATAAGGCCAGCCTGCGCG
GCAATTGTTACATAGTCTTCCAGCACGGTGGAGCCAGGATCCGCGGCCGCCCTATAGTGAGTCGTATTAG
GCCGCGACGTCAGGTGGCACTTTTCGGGGAAATGTGCGCGGAACCCCTATTTGTTTATTTTTCTAAATAC
ATTCAAATATGTATCCGCTCATGAGACAATAACCCTGATAAATGCTTCAATAATATTGAAAAAGGAAGAG
TATGAGTATTCAACATTTCCGTGTCGCCCTTATTCCCTTTTTTGCGGCATTTTGCCTTCCTGTTTTTGCT
CACCCAGAAACGCTGGTGAAAGTAAAAGATGCTGAAGATCAGTTGGGTGCACGAGTGGGTTACATCGAAC
TGGATCTCAACAGCGGTAAGATCCTTGAGAGTTTTCGCCCCGAAGAACGTTTTCCAATGATGAGCACTTT
TAAAGTTCTGCTATGTCATACACTATTATCCCGTATTGACGCCGGGCAAGAGCAACTCGGTCGCCGGGCG
CGGTATTCTCAGAATGACTTGGTTGAGTACTCACCAGTCACAGAAAAGCATCTTACGGATGGCATGACAG
TAAGAGAATTATGCAGTGCTGCCATAACCATGAGTGATAACACTGCGGCCAACTTACTTCTGACAACGAT
CGGAGGACCGAAGGAGCTAACCGCTTTTTTGCACAACATGGGGGATCATGTAACTCGCCTTGATCGTTGG
GAACCGGAGCTGAATGAAGCCATACCAAACGACGAGCGTGACACCACGATGCCTGTAGCAATGCCAACAA
CGTTGCGCAAACTATTAACTGGCGAACTACTTACTCTAGCTTCCCGGCAACAATTAATAGACTGGATGGA
GGCGGATAAAGTTGCAGGACCACTTCTGCGCTCGGCCCTTCCGGCTGGCTGGTTTATTGCTGATAAATCT
GGAGCCGGTGAGCGTGGGTCTCGCGGTATCATTGCAGCACTGGGGCCAGATGGTAAGCCCTCCCGTATCG
TAGTTATCTACACGACGGGGAGTCAGGCAACTATGGATGAACGAAATAGACAGATCGCTGAGATAGGTGC
CTCACTGATTAAGCATTGGTAACTGTCAGACCAAGTTTACTCATATATACTTTAGATTGATTTAAAACTT
CATTTTTAATTTAAAAGGATCTAGGTGAAGATCCTTTTTGATAATCTCATGACCAAAATCCCTTAACGTG
AGTTTTCGTTCCACTGAGCGTCAGACCCCGTAGAAAAGATCAAAGGATCTTCTTGAGATCCTTTTTTTCT
GCGCGTAATCTGCTGCTTGCAAACAAAAAAACCACCGCTACCAGCGGTGGTTTGTTTGCCGGATCAAGAG
CTACCAACTCTTTTTCCGAAGGTAACTGGCTTCAGCAGAGCGCAGATACCAAATACTGTCCTTCTAGTGT
AGCCGTAGTTAGGCCACCACTTCAAGAACTCTGTAGCACCGCCTACATACCTCGCTCTGCTAATCCTGTT
ACCAGTGGCTGCTGCCAGTGGCGATAAGTCGTGTCTTACCGGGTTGGACTCAAGACGATAGTTACCGGAT
AAGGCGCAGCGGTCGGGCTGAACGGGGGGTTCGTGCACACAGCCCAGCTTGGAGCGAACGACCTACACCG
AACTGAGATACCTACAGCGTGAGCTATGAGAAAGCGCCACGCTTCCCGAAGGGAGAAAGGCGGACAGGTA
TCCGGTAAGCGGCAGGGTCGGAACAGGAGAGCGCACGAGGGAGCTTCCAGGGGGAAACGCCTGGTATCTT
TATAGTCCTGTCGGGTTTCGCCACCTCTGACTTGAGCGTCGATTTTTGTGATGCTCGTCAGGGGGGCGGA
GCCTATCGAAAAACGCCAGCAACGCGGCCTTTTTACGGTTCCTGGCCTTTTGCTGGCCTTTTGCTCACAT
GTTCTTTCCTGCGTTATCCCCTGATTCTGTGGATAACCGTATTACCGCCTTTGAGTGAGCTGATACCGCT
CGCCGCAGCCGAACGACCGAGCGCAGCGAGTCAGTGAGCGAGGAAGCGGAAGAGCGCCCAATACGCAAAC
CGCCTCTCCCCGCGCGTTGGCCGATTCATTAATGCAG
Features (pLannotate 1.2.2; 16 found; start..end, strand, type, name):
     12..45      +  protein_bind   loxP: Cre-mediated recombination occurs in the 8-bp core sequence (GCATACAT). Cre recombinase
     52..70      +  promoter       T3 promoter: promoter for bacteriophage T3 RNA polymerase
     83..874     -  CDS            dapE (fragment): DAPE_GLUDA - Protein inferred from homology: Swiss-Prot protein existence level 3. Catalyzes the hydrolysis of N-succinyl-L,L-diaminopimelic acid (SDAP), forming succinate and LL-2,6-diaminoheptanedioate (DAP), an intermediate involved in the bacterial biosynthesis of lysine and meso-diaminopimelic acid, an essential component of bacterial cell walls. From Gluconacetobacter diazotrophicus (strain ATCC 49037 / DSM 5601 / CCUG 37298 / CIP 103539 / LMG 7603 / PAl5).
    956..1789    -  CDS            dapD: DAPD_YERPE - Experimental evidence at protein level: Swiss-Prot protein existence level 1. From Yersinia pestis.
   1946..2821    -  CDS            argB: ARGB_PSEAE - Experimental evidence at protein level: Swiss-Prot protein existence level 1. Catalyzes the ATP-dependent phosphorylation of N-acetyl-L- glutamate. From Pseudomonas aeruginosa (strain ATCC 15692 / DSM 22644 / CIP 104116 / JCM 14847 / LMG 12228 / 1C / PRS 101 / PAO1).
   2895..3509    -  CDS            engB (fragment): ENGB_GLUOX - Protein inferred from homology: Swiss-Prot protein existence level 3. Necessary for normal cell division and for the maintenance of normal septation. From Gluconobacter oxydans (strain 621H) (Gluconobacter suboxydans).
   5457..5768    -  CDS            rnpA (fragment): RNPA_GLUDA - Protein inferred from homology: Swiss-Prot protein existence level 3. RNaseP catalyzes the removal of the 5'-leader sequence from pre-tRNA to produce the mature 5'-terminus. It can also cleave other RNA substrates such as 4.5S RNA. The protein component plays an auxiliary but essential role in vivo by binding to the 5'-leader sequence and broadening the substrate specificity of the ribozyme. From Gluconacetobacter diazotrophicus (strain ATCC 49037 / DSM 5601 / CCUG 37298 / CIP 103539 / LMG 7603 / PAl5).
   5840..5971    -  CDS            rpmH: RL34_GEOSE - Experimental evidence at protein level: Swiss-Prot protein existence level 1. From Geobacillus stearothermophilus (Bacillus stearothermophilus).
   6539..6907    -  CDS            gloA (fragment): LGUL_ECOLI - Experimental evidence at protein level: Swiss-Prot protein existence level 1. Catalyzes the isomerization of the hemithioacetal formed spontaneously from methylglyoxal and glutathione, to S- lactoylglutathione, which is then hydrolyzed by a type II glyoxalase (GloB or GloC). Is involved in methylglyoxal (MG) detoxification (PubMed:10913283) (Probable). Involved in resistance to hypochlorous acid (HOCl), which is the active component of household bleach and a powerful antimicrobial during the innate immune response (PubMed:23536188). From Escherichia coli (strain K12).
   8811..9209    -  CDS            fabZ (fragment): FABZ_ECOLI - Also known as sefA, yaeA. Experimental evidence at protein level: Swiss-Prot protein existence level 1. Involved in unsaturated fatty acids biosynthesis. Catalyzes the dehydration of short chain beta-hydroxyacyl-ACPs and long chain saturated and unsaturated beta-hydroxyacyl-ACPs. From Escherichia coli (strain K12).
   9349..9555    -  CDS            lpxD (fragment): LPXD_GRABC - Protein inferred from homology: Swiss-Prot protein existence level 3. Catalyzes the N-acylation of UDP-3-O-acylglucosamine using 3- hydroxyacyl-ACP as the acyl donor. Is involved in the biosynthesis of lipid A, a phosphorylated glycolipid that anchors the lipopolysaccharide to the outer membrane of the cell. From Granulibacter bethesdensis (strain ATCC BAA-1260 / CGDNIH1).
   9571..9589    -  promoter       T7 promoter: promoter for bacteriophage T7 RNA polymerase
   9627..9731    +  promoter       AmpR promoter: bla
   9732..10592   +  CDS            AmpR: β-lactamase; bla; confers resistance to ampicillin, carbenicillin, and related antibiotics
  10763..11351   +  rep_origin     ori: high-copy-number ColE1/pMB1/pBR322/pUC origin of replication
  11534..1       +  CDS            lacI (fragment) (across the origin): lac repressor; lacI; The lac repressor binds to the lac operator to inhibit transcription in E. coli. This inhibition can be relieved by adding lactose or isopropyl-β-D-thiogalactopyranoside (IPTG).
