[The description below was written by a language model from this plasmid's Addgene catalogue record and pLannotate feature annotations shown in this document.]
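Description:
pJK215 is a genomic library clone carrying a roughly 9.5 kb fragment of Acetobacter aceti 1023 chromosomal DNA in the plasmid form of the lambda-BlueStar phage cloning vector. The small (about 2.1 kb) plasmid portion supplies a ColE1/pUC-type origin and an ampicillin resistance gene (bla with its own promoter) for propagation and selection in E. coli. A single loxP site lies next to the insert, consistent with Cre-mediated excision of the plasmid from the lambda vector, and a short lacI remnant spans the sequence origin. The insert sits between opposing T3 and T7 promoters, which serve as sequencing primer sites. It is bounded by Sau3AI sites, indicating a partial-digest genomic library. The catalogue lists a total size of 11,599 bp, while the deposited sequence is 11,587 nt.

The fragment covers thirteen contiguous loci (AZ09_12540 to AZ09_12600), and all annotated genes lie on the minus strand. Those at either end are truncated: dapE lacks its C-terminal domain (residues 277 onward) and lpxD lacks residues 1-280. Between them are the tetrahydrodipicolinate N-succinyltransferase gene (labelled dapE in the catalogue but annotated as dapD in the feature table), argB, engB/ysxC, the yidC insertase, the ribonuclease P protein component (rnpA), rpmH, gloA, two hypothetical proteins, lpxA and fabZ. The automated annotation did not detect yidC, lpxA or the hypothetical genes. No engineered promoter is recorded, so any expression presumably relies on native sequences in the fragment.

According to the depositor, the clone restores a D-alanine auxotroph to prototrophy on minimal medium and was recovered independently more than once, which points to a functional complementation screen. The record does not say which gene is responsible.
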