Addgene plasmid #72427: pJK215
Purpose: Acetobacter aceti 1023 gDNA
Depositing lab: T. J. Kappock. Depositing organization: Purdue University.
Backbone
  Vector backbone: lambda-BlueStar
  Backbone size w/o insert (bp): 2111
  Total vector size (bp): 11599
  Vector type: phage lambda cloning vector with genomic DNA insert
Growth in bacteria
  Bacterial resistance: Ampicillin, 100 μg/mL
  Growth temperature: 37°C
  Growth strain: DH5alpha
  Copy number: Unknown
Gene/Insert 1
  Gene/Insert name: succinyl-diaminopimelate desuccinylase (alt names: dapE; AZ09_12540)
  Species: Acetobacter aceti 1023
  Mutation: missing C-terminal domain residues 277-391(ter)
  GenBank ID: KDE19320
  Promoter: n/a
  Cloning method: Restriction Enzyme; 5′ cloning site Sau3AI (not destroyed); 3′ cloning site n/a (unknown if destroyed)
  Sequencing primers: 5′ T3 promoter; 3′ n/a
Gene/Insert 2
  Gene/Insert name: 2,3,4,5-tetrahydropyridine-2,6-carboxylate N-succinyltransferase (alt names: dapE; AZ09_12545)
  Species: Acetobacter aceti 1023
  GenBank ID: KDE19321
  Promoter: n/a
  Cloning method: Unknown
  Sequencing primers: 5′ n/a; 3′ n/a
Gene/Insert 3
  Gene/Insert name: acetylglutamate kinase (alt names: argB; AZ09_12550)
  Species: Acetobacter aceti 1023
  GenBank ID: KDE19322
  Promoter: n/a
  Cloning method: Unknown
  Sequencing primers: 5′ n/a; 3′ n/a
Gene/Insert 4
  Gene/Insert name: ribosome biogenesis GTP-binding protein YsxC (alt names: engB; AZ09_12555)
  Species: Acetobacter aceti 1023
  GenBank ID: KDE19323
  Promoter: n/a
  Cloning method: Unknown
  Sequencing primers: 5′ n/a; 3′ n/a
Gene/Insert 5
  Gene/Insert name: insertase (alt names: yidC; AZ09_12560)
  Species: Acetobacter aceti 1023
  GenBank ID: KDE19324
  Promoter: n/a
  Cloning method: Unknown
  Sequencing primers: 5′ n/a; 3′ n/a
Gene/Insert 6
  Gene/Insert name: ribonuclease P (alt name: AZ09_12565)
  Species: Acetobacter aceti 1023
  GenBank ID: KDE19325
  Promoter: n/a
  Cloning method: Unknown
  Sequencing primers: 5′ n/a; 3′ n/a
Gene/Insert 7
  Gene/Insert name: 50S ribosomal protein L34 (alt names: rpmH; AZ09_12570)
  Species: Acetobacter aceti 1023
  GenBank ID: KDE19326
  Promoter: n/a
  Cloning method: Unknown
  Sequencing primers: 5′ n/a; 3′ n/a
Gene/Insert 8
  Gene/Insert name: hypothetical protein (alt name: AZ09_12575)
  Species: Acetobacter aceti 1023
  GenBank ID: KDE19327
  Promoter: n/a
  Cloning method: Unknown
  Sequencing primers: 5′ n/a; 3′ n/a
Gene/Insert 9
  Gene/Insert name: glyoxylase I (alt names: gloA; AZ09_12580)
  Species: Acetobacter aceti 1023
  GenBank ID: KDE19328
  Promoter: n/a
  Cloning method: Unknown
  Sequencing primers: 5′ n/a; 3′ n/a
Gene/Insert 10
  Gene/Insert name: hypothetical protein (alt name: AZ09_12585)
  Species: Acetobacter aceti 1023
  GenBank ID: KDE19329
  Promoter: n/a
  Cloning method: Unknown
  Sequencing primers: 5′ n/a; 3′ n/a
Gene/Insert 11
  Gene/Insert name: UDP-N-acetylglucosamine acyltransferase (alt names: lpxA; AZ09_12590)
  Species: Acetobacter aceti 1023
  GenBank ID: KDE19330
  Promoter: n/a
  Cloning method: Unknown
  Sequencing primers: 5′ n/a; 3′ n/a
Gene/Insert 12
  Gene/Insert name: 3-hydroxyacyl-ACP dehydratase (alt names: fabZ; AZ09_12595; (3R)-hydroxymyristoyl-dehydratase)
  Species: Acetobacter aceti 1023
  GenBank ID: KDE19331
  Promoter: n/a
  Cloning method: Unknown
  Sequencing primers: 5′ n/a; 3′ n/a
Gene/Insert 13
  Gene/Insert name: UDP-3-O-(3-hydroxymyristoyl) glucosamine N-acyltransferase (alt names: lpxD; AZ09_12600)
  Species: Acetobacter aceti 1023
  Mutation: missing residues 1-280
  GenBank ID: KDE19332
  Promoter: n/a
  Cloning method: Restriction Enzyme; 5′ cloning site n/a (unknown if destroyed); 3′ cloning site Sau3AI (not destroyed)
  Sequencing primers: 5′ n/a; 3′ T7 promoter
Terms and licenses: Academic/Nonprofit Terms; Industry Terms: Not Available to Industry
Depositor comments: Restores a D-Ala auxotroph to prototrophy on minimal medium. Recovered independently more than once.
How to cite: pJK215 was a gift from T. J. Kappock (Addgene plasmid # 72427 ; http://n2t.net/addgene:72427 ; RRID:Addgene_72427)
