>Addgene plasmid #72427 | pJK215 | addgene partial sequence | sequence record 136731 | T7 5'-TAATACGACTCACTATAGGG-3'
CTGGAAGACTATGTAACAATTGCCGCGCAGGCTGGCCTTATCGGGCATATCCGCATTGGTGCAAAGGCGC
GTATTGGCGCGCAATGTGGCGTGATGTCGGATATAGAAGGCGGCGCGGATGTGATTGGCAGCCCGGCTAT
GCCGTTCAGGGAATTTTTCCGGAACGTGGCGGTATTGCGCAAGCTGGCAAAAAAAGCGTCTGGATCGGCC
AAAAACGGTTCGGACAAGGGTTAAACTAAGGTCGGTGCCAGACACCGGCGCAAAGGGTGGTTTCGGGGAC
GTGGAGACGAAACAAGAATCGCAGCAGGACGCTCAGACGATCGACAGAATTGACGTCAACCGTATCATGC
AGGCGATTCCGCACAGATATCCTTTTCTTCTGATCGACCGGATGGAAGATATCGTCCTGGGAGAAGAGGC
AACAGGTATCAAGAATGTTTCGGTCAATGAACCATTCTTTCAGGGCCATTTTCCGGCCCGCCCTGTTATG
CCGGGCGTGTTGCTGGTGGAAGCCATGGCGCAAACCGCCGCAACGCTGGTTGTGCTGACACTGGGCAAGG
ATTTTGAGGGCAAGCTGGTCTATTTCATGACCATTGAAGGCGCCAAGTTCCGCCGGCCGGTAGAACCGGG
GGATCAGGTGCGTATTCATGTTGCCAAGGAACGCCACCGCTCCAATGTGTGGAAATTCCGCGGTGAAGCC
CGTGTGGAAGGCACTGTCGTGGCGGAAGCCACATTCAGCGCCATGATTATGGGTTGAGAACCCGGCCTGT
TCACATCATTCTGTTAAGGCAAGTCAGGTTTGCCCCGAAAGTGCCCAGATTGTTTTGCAAAGGGTAAGGT
AGGGTAAATCTGCCCGGCCAACGGTGAACGGAAATAAGGAACTGAATTGGTGCACGCTGCAGAGGAAGCC
AGATCAAC
