>Addgene plasmid #72427 | pJK215 | addgene partial sequence | sequence record 137742 | L4440 5'-AGCGAGTCAGTGAGCGAG-3'
GCCGATTCATTAATGCAGCCCCGGTACCCATAACTTCGTATAGCATACATTATACGAAGTTATGCGGCCA
ATTAACCCTCACTAAAGGGAGCGGCCGCGGATCATTAAACCGAATGTTCAGCCGGGCTTCGGCCCGTGCG
GGAATAACATTGGTCGCCCCATTGCCTACATCCACACTGGTAACCTGAAGGCTGGAGGGTTCAAAATACT
CGGTACCGTTATCCAGCGGTGTGGCGCGCAACGCTTCCAGCACCGCCAGCAGGCGATGCACCGGGTTATC
TGCCCGGTGGGGATAGGCCACATGGCCCTGCGTACCTTCCACCACAATATGCGCGTTCAAGCTGCCACGG
CGGCCAACCTTCACCATCTCGCCCAACACCTTGGGGTTGGTGGGTTCACCTACCAGACAGTAATCCGGGA
TCTGATTGTGCTGCGCCATCCATTCCAGCACCTTTACCGTGCCATAGGTGGCGGGGCCTTCTTCATCCCC
GGTGATCAGAAAACTGATGGAGCCTTTGCCCGGCCCAGCCGCCACATGCCGCGCTACGGCAGATACAAAA
GCCGCAATACCGCCCTTCATGTCACACGCGCCACGGCCATACAGCACGCCATCTACAATATCCGCCGCAT
AAGGG
